Addgene plasmid #216881: pST39-Mega'-deltaN
Purpose: Mega' with knockout of GvpN
Depositing lab: George Lu. Depositing organization: Rice University. Publication: Elucidating the assembly of gas vesicles by systematic protein-protein interaction analysis. Iburg M, Anderson AP, Wong VT, Anton ED, He A, Lu GJ. EMBO J. 2024 Oct;43(19):4156-4172. doi: 10.1038/s44318-024-00178-2. Epub 2024 Sep 3. PubMed 39227754.
Backbone
  Vector backbone: pST39
  Vector type: Bacterial Expression
Growth in bacteria
  Bacterial resistance: Ampicillin, 100 μg/mL
  Growth temperature: 30°C
  Growth strain: DH5alpha
  Copy number: Low Copy
Gene/Insert
  Gene/Insert name: Mega' with knockout of GvpN
  Species: Synthetic; Priestia megaterium
  Cloning method: Gibson Cloning
Terms and licenses: Academic/Nonprofit Terms; Industry Terms: Not Available to Industry
Depositor comments: Please visit https://www.biorxiv.org/content/10.1101/2023.07.23.550228v1 for bioRxiv preprint.
How to cite: pST39-Mega'-deltaN was a gift from George Lu (Addgene plasmid # 216881 ; http://n2t.net/addgene:216881 ; RRID:Addgene_216881)
