[The description below was written by a language model from this plasmid's Addgene catalogue record and pLannotate feature annotations shown in this document.]
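Description:
pST39-Mega'-deltaN is a bacterial expression plasmid of about 7.8 kb, built on the pST39 polycistronic backbone. It carries a synthetic version ("Mega'") of the gas vesicle gene cluster from Priestia (formerly Bacillus) megaterium in which GvpN has been knocked out. The record does not say how the knockout was made, for example by deletion or disruption, only that the insert was assembled by Gibson cloning. The plasmid replicates in E. coli from a ColE1/pBR322-type origin. The backbone also retains the rop gene and the bom mobility region, which fits its catalogue listing as low copy. Selection is by ampicillin, through a TEM beta-lactamase (bla) gene with its own promoter followed by an fd terminator.

The gas vesicle genes lie between a T7 promoter and a T7 terminator roughly 5 kb apart, so the cluster is presumably transcribed as one unit by T7 RNA polymerase in a suitable expression host. The automated annotation identifies only three reading frames within this span: gvpB, which encodes the GvpA-type major shell protein, plus gvpS and gvpJ. Large stretches are left unlabelled and probably hold the remaining cluster genes, though the feature table does not name them. Several short fragment hits (RSF ori, OsADH 5'-UTR, ydeC, SET1, mbeC) look like partial similarity matches or backbone remnants rather than deliberate functional parts.

The plasmid belongs to a study that dissected gas vesicle assembly through systematic protein–protein interaction analysis. It likely serves as a single-gene dropout variant for testing how GvpN contributes to gas vesicle formation, by comparison with the intact Mega' cluster.
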