Features (pLannotate 1.2.2; 16 found; start..end, strand, type, name):
      1..93      +  rep_origin     RSF ori (fragment): Plasmids containing the RSF 1030 origin of replication can be propagated in E. coli cells that contain additional plasmids with compatible origins.
     98..237     -  misc_feature   bom: basis of mobility region from pBR322
    339..530     -  CDS            rop: Rop protein, which maintains plasmids at low copy number; rop
    570..680     +  CDS            mbeC (fragment): MBEC_ECOLX - Experimental evidence at protein level: Swiss-Prot protein existence level 1. Required for efficient mobilization of ColE1 plasmid and is thus essential to promote the specific transfer of the plasmid during conjugation. Probably functions by inducing DNA bending, helping the MbeA relaxase to melt the DNA around the nic site and cleave the phosphodiester bond. Binds specifically double-stranded DNA (dsDNA) containing the ColE1 oriT but does not recognize the inverted repeat (IR). From Escherichia coli.
    767..785     +  promoter       T7 promoter: promoter for bacteriophage T7 RNA polymerase
   1033..1296    +  CDS            gvpB: GVPB_BACME - Protein inferred from homology: Swiss-Prot protein existence level 3. Gas vesicles are small, hollow, gas filled protein structures that are found in several microbial planktonic microorganisms. They allow the positioning of the organism at the favorable depth for growth. GvpA type proteins form the essential core of the structure. From Bacillus megaterium.
   2874..2890    +  5'UTR          OsADH 5'-UTR (fragment): translational enhancer from the 5'-UTR of the Oryza sativa alcohol dehydrogenase gene (Sugio et al., 2008)
   3531..3815    +  CDS            gvpS: GVPS_BACME - Protein inferred from homology: Swiss-Prot protein existence level 3. Gas vesicles are small, hollow, gas filled protein structures that are found in several microbial planktonic microorganisms. They allow the positioning of the organism at the favorable depth for growth (By similarity). From Bacillus megaterium.
   4078..4377    +  CDS            gvpJ: GVPJ_BACME - Protein inferred from homology: Swiss-Prot protein existence level 3. Gas vesicles are small, hollow, gas filled protein structures that are found in several microbial planktonic microorganisms. They allow the positioning of the organism at the favorable depth for growth. This protein could be important for the shape determination of the gas vesicle. From Bacillus megaterium.
   5796..5915    -  CDS            ydeC (fragment): YDEC_BACSU - Protein predicted: Swiss-Prot protein existence level 4. From Bacillus subtilis (strain 168).
   5948..5997    +  CDS            SET1 (fragment): solubility-enhancement tag derived from T7 phage gene 10B
   6005..6052    +  terminator     T7 terminator: transcription terminator for bacteriophage T7 RNA polymerase
   6119..6210    +  promoter       AmpR promoter: bla
   6211..7068    +  CDS            bla: BLAT_ECOLX - Experimental evidence at protein level: Swiss-Prot protein existence level 1. TEM-type are the most prevalent beta-lactamases in enterobacteria; they hydrolyze the beta-lactam bond in susceptible beta-lactam antibiotics, thus conferring resistance to penicillins and cephalosporins. TEM-3 and TEM-4 are capable of hydrolyzing cefotaxime and ceftazidime. TEM-5 is capable of hydrolyzing ceftazidime. TEM-6 is capable of hydrolyzing ceftazidime and aztreonam. TEM-8/CAZ-2, TEM- 16/CAZ-7 and TEM-24/CAZ-6 are markedly active against ceftazidime. IRT- 4 shows resistance to beta-lactamase in
   7075..7114    +  terminator     fd terminator: central terminator from bacteriophage fd (Otsuka and Kunisawa, 1982)
   7145..7733    +  rep_origin     ori: high-copy-number ColE1/pMB1/pBR322/pUC origin of replication
>Addgene plasmid #216881 | pST39-Mega'-deltaN | addgene full sequence | sequence record 445902 | Addgene NGS Result
TGGATAACCGTATTACCGCCTTTGAGTGAGCTGATACCGCTCGCCGCAGCCGAACGACCGAGCGCAGCGA
GTCAGTGAGCGAGGAAGCGGAAGAGCGCCTGATGCGGTATTTTCTCCTTACGCATCTGTGCGGTATTTCA
CACCGCAATGGTGCACTCTCAGTACAATCTGCTCTGATGCCGCATAGTTAAGCCAGTATACACTCCGCTA
TCGCTACGTGACTGGGTCATGGCTGCGCCCCGACACCCGCCAACACCCGCTGACGCGCCCTGACGGGCTT
GTCTGCTCCCGGCATCCGCTTACAGACAAGCTGTGACCGTCTCCGGGAGCTGCATGTGTCAGAGGTTTTC
ACCGTCATCACCGAAACGCGCGAGGCAGCTGCGGTAAAGCTCATCAGCGTGGTCGTGAAGCGATTCACAG
ATGTCTGCCTGTTCATCCGCGTCCAGCTCGTTGAGTTTCTCCAGAAGCGTTAATGTCTGGCTTCTGATAA
AGCGGGCCATGTTAAGGGCGGTTTTTTCCTGTTTGGTCACTGATGCCTCCGTGTAAGGGGGATTTCTGTT
CATGGGGTAATGATACCGATGAAACGAGAGAGGATGCTCACGATACGGGTTACTGATGATGAACATGCCC
GGTTACTGGAACGTTGTGAGGGTAAACAACTGGCGGTATGGATGCGGCGGGACCAGAGAAAAATCACTCA
GGGTCAATGCCAGCGCTTCGTTAATACAGATGTAGGTGTTGGCACCATGCATCGATCCCGCGAAATTAAT
ACGACTCACTATAGGGAGACCACAACGGTTTCCCTCTAGAGATAGCTTAGCGATGTGAAAGAAGCTGGAG
AAAACTTTCAAGAAAAAGTTTCTTCTTCAGACGATAAAGAGAAGTCAAAAAATAAGCGGAAAATAAAAGG
CGTAAATCAGATTAAAAAAGCAACGGATATTAAAAGCTCTACTAAGATTAAAAGTTCTAATGATATTAAA
TCATCTACAGATTTAAAAACAATGGGATCATAAGCGAAAGGAGAAATGAGATATGTCTATTCAAAAAAGT
ACTAATAGTTCAAGTTTAGCAGAAGTCATTGACCGTATTTTAGATAAAGGAATTGTTATTGATGCTTTTG
CAAGAGTTTCTGTTGTAGGAATTGAAATTTTAACGATTGAAGCGCGAGTGGTTATTGCCAGTGTTGATAC
ATGGTTACGCTATGCAGAAGCAGTAGGGCTTCTTCGTGACGACGTAGAAGAAAACGGTCTTCCTGAACGT
TCAAATTCAAGTGAAGGGCAGCCGCGTTTTAGTATTTAATATGAAGTGGTATGGAACCTTCCTTTTTTGA
GGGTGGTTCCAGCTTTTAGATCTAACTATTGGAGGCTACTAAAAATGGAAATTAAAAAAATTATGCAAGC
CGTGAACGACTTTTTCGGTGAACACGTAGCTCCTCCTCATAAAATTACCTCGGTGGAAGCTACTGAAGAT
GAAGGTTGGAGAGTTATTGTTGAAGTCATTGAAGAACGAGAATATATGAAAAAATACGCCAAAGATGAAA
TGCTCGGAACGTACGAGTGCTTTGTAAATAAAGAAAAAGAAGTCATTTCATTCAAACGACTCGACGTCAG
ATATAGAAGCGCCATTGGCATTGAAGCATAAACGATAAGATGGAGGAGCTTGAAAACATGAGTGAAACAA
ACGAAACAGGTATTTATATTTTTAGCGCCATTCAAACGGATAAAGACGAAGAATTTGGCGCCGTGGAAGT
AGAAGGAACAAAAGCTGAAACATTTTTGATTCGCTACAAAGACGCGGCTATGGTAGCAGCTGAAGTACCG
ATGAAAATTTATCATCCTAATCGCCAAAATTTATTAATGCATCAAAACGCAGTAGCAGCGATTATGGACA
AGAACGATACGGTTATTCCAATCAGCTTTGGGAATGTATTCAAATCAAAAGAAGACGTAAAAGTTCTTTT
GGAAAACCTTTATCCGCAGTTTGAAAAGCTGTTTCCAGCGATCAAAGGAAAAATTGAAGTCGGTTTAAAA
GTAATTGGGAAAAAAGAATGGCTTGAGAAAAAAGTAAACGAAAATCCTGAACTTGAGAAAGTATCAGCAT
CCGTAAAAGGAAAATCAGAAGCAGCCGGTTATTATGAGCGTATTCAACTTGGAGGAATGGCTCAAAAGAT
GTTTACTTCCCTGCAAAAAGAAGTCAAGACAGATGTGTTTTCTCCGCTTGAAGAAGCAGCGGAAGCAGCA
AAAGCAAATGAGCCAACGGGCGAAACGATGCTTTTAAACGCGTCTTTCTTAATTAACCGAGAAGATGAAG
CGAAGTTTGATGAAAAAGTAAATGAAGCGCATGAAAACTGGAAAGACAAAGCCGATTTTCATTACAGCGG
TCCTTGGCCTGCTTATAATTTTGTGAACATTCGCCTAAAAGTAGAAGAGAAATAACGTGCTTCACAAATT
AGTAACCGCACCCATTAACCTTGTAGTGAAAATCGGCGAAAAAGTACAGGAAGAAGCTGATAAACAGCTA
TATGACCTTCCGACGATTCAGCAAAAGCTCATTCAGCTTCAAATGATGTTTGAGCTTGGTGAAATTCCAG
AAGAAGCGTTTCAAGAAAAAGAAGATGAATTGTTAATGAGGTACGAAATTGCGAAACGCAGAGAAATTGA
ACAATGGGAAGAGCTAACACAAAAAAGAAATGAGGAATCCTAGATGGGAGAATTACTGTATTTATACGGT
TTAATTCCAACAAAAGAAGCAGCAGCCATAGAGCCGTTTCCATCTTATAAGGGGTTTGACGGAGAACATT
CACTGTACCCAATTGCGTTTGATCAGGTGACGGCTGTAGTTTCTAAGCTGGATGCTGACACCTATTCAGA
AAAAGTGATTCAAGAAAAAATGGAGCAGGATATGAGCTGGCTGCAGGAAAAAGCATTTCATCATCACGAA
ACGGTAGCCGCTTTGTACGAAGAATTTACGATCATTCCATTAAAATTTTGCACCATTTATAAAGGTGAAG
AAAGTCTGCAGGCAGCTATTGAGATTAACAAAGAAAAGATAGAGAATTCACTGACGCTGCTTCAAGGAAA
TGAAGAGTGGAATGTGAAAATTTACTGTGATGATACAGAGCTTAAAAAAGGAATCAGCGAAACGAATGAA
AGCGTGAAAGCGAAAAAACAAGAAATTAGTCACTTATCACCAGGAAGACAGTTTTTTGAAAAGAAAAAAA
TAGATCAGCTGATTGAAAAAGAATTAGAGCTTCACAAAAACAAAGTGTGTGAAGAGATACATGACAAGCT
AAAAGAATTATCGCTTTATGACTCTGTTAAAAAGAATTGGAGCAAAGACGTAACTGGCGCAGCTGAACAG
ATGGCGTGGAACAGCGTGTTTCTTCTCCCGTCTCTGCAGATTACTAAGTTCGTAAACGAAATAGAAGAGC
TTCAGCAAAGGCTTGAAAATAAAGGCTGGAAGTTTGAAGTGACGGGACCATGGCCGCCCTATCATTTCTC
GAGCTTTGCGTAAAGTGAGGAATTAACATTATGTCTCTTAAACAATCCATGGAGAATAAAGATATTGCTC
TTATTGATATTTTAGATGTCATTTTAGATAAAGGAGTCGCCATTAAAGGAGACTTAATCATTTCCATAGC
TGGCGTCGATTTAGTGTATTTGGATTTGCGGGTGCTTATTTCTTCGGTTGAAACGCTTGTGCAAGCAAAA
GAAGGAAATCACAAACCAATCACTTCTGAACAATTTGATAAACAAAAGGAGGAATTAATGGATGCAACCG
GTCAGCCAAGCAAATGGACGAATCCACTTGGATCCTGATCAAGCTGAACAAGGCTTAGCGCAGCTTGTGA
TGACAGTTATTGAGCTATTGAGGCAAATCGTTGAACGTCATGCCATGAGGCGGGTGGAGGGTGGAACGTT
GACGGACGAACAAATTGAAAACTTAGGAATTGCACTAATGAACTTAGAAGAAAAAATGGACGAGTTGAAA
GAGGTGTTCGGTCTGGATGCAGAAGATTTAAATATTGATCTTGGACCGCTAGGCAGCCTGCTTTAAGCGG
TCAGTAGGAGGAACAGTATGGCAGTCGAACATAATATGCAGTCAAGTACGATTGTAGATGTGCTCGAAAA
GATTTTGGATAAAGGAGTCGTTATAGCGGGGGACATCACCGTAGGAATTGCAGATGTCGAGCTATTAACG
ATAAAGATCCGCTTGATTGTGGCTTCGGTTGATAAGGCAAAAGAAATCGGCATGGACTGGTGGGAAAATG
ATCCGTATCTCAGTTCAAAAGGAGCCAATAACAAAGCGCTCGAAGAAGAAAATAAAATGCTGCATGAGCG
GTTAAAAACGCTTGAAGAAAAAATAGAAACGAAACGTTAAAAACTGTACGCTACTTAAAAAATGGAGGGA
TTTACAATGGCAACTGAAACAAAATTAGATAACACACAGGCAGAAAACAAGGAAAATAAAAATGCGGAAA
ACGGTTCAAAAGAAAAGAACGGTTCAAAAGCAAGCAAAACAACAAGCAGCGGGCCAATCAAACGAGCGGT
AGCAGGAGGCATCATCGGTGCAACGATTGGATATGTATCGACTCCTGAAAATCGAAAAAGTCTCCTTGAC
CGCATTGATACAGACGAATTAAAAAGCAAAGCATCTGATTTAGGAACAAAGGTAAAAGAAAAATCAAAAA
GCAGCGTGGCCAGCCTGAAAACATCTGCGGGAAGCTTGTTTAAAAAAGATAAAGATAAATCAAAAGATGA
TGAAGAAAACGTAAATTCTTCTAGTAGCGAAACAGAAGACGATAACGTTCAAGAGTACGACGAGTTAAAA
GAAGAAAATCAAACTCTTCAAGATCGCTTATCACAGCTTGAAGAAAAAATGAACATGCTTGTTGAGCTTA
GCCTCAATAAAAATCAAGACGAAGAAGCGGAAGATACAGATTCCGACGAAGAAGAGAACGATGAGAACGA
TGAAAACGATGAAAACGAGCAGGACGATGAAAACGAAGAAGAAACATCTAAGCCACGTAAAAAGGATAAA
AAAGAAGCTGAGGAAGAAGAAAGTGAAAGTGACGAAGACAGCGAGGAAGAAGAGGAAGATTCTCGCTCAA
ACAAAAAAAATAAAAAAGTAAAAACAGAAGAAGAAGACGAAGATGAAAGCGAAGAAGAAAAAAAGGAAGC
GAAACCAAAAAAGTCAACAGCTAAAAAATCAAAAAATACAAAAGCAAAGAAAAACACGGACGAAGAAGAT
GATGAAGCAACATCTCTTTCTAGTGAAGACGATACAACAGCCTAAGACGTAAAGGAGGAAAGAAAGACAT
GAGTACAGGCCCTTCTTTTTCAACTAAAGACAATACGCTTGAATACTTTGTGAAAGCTTCTAATAAACAC
GGCTTTTCACTTGATATTTCATTAAATGTAAACGGCGCTGTGATTTCCGGTACCATGATTTCAGCAAAAG
AATACTTTGATTACTTAAGCGAAACGTTTGAAGAAGGCAGTGAAGTGGCTCAGGCGCTAAGCGAACAATT
CTCTTTAGCAAGCGAAGCGAGCGAATCAAACGGAGAAGCAGAAGCCCATTTTATTCATTTGAAAAATACA
AAGATTTACTGTGGAGACAGTAAATCTACTCCTTCTAAAGGCAAAATCTTTTGGAGAGGGAAAATAGCAG
AAGTAGACGGGTTTTTCTTAGGAAAGATTTCTGATGCAAAATCAACGAGTAAAAAGAGTTCATAAAAAAC
GGCGGGGTGATTGCCCCGCCGTTTTTTAGTGATGTGATGAGATGTGCAGCTTCTTTTTTCGATACATGAG
CGGAGTCATCTTCATTTCTTTTCGAAACTGATTAATAAAATAGCTTGTACTATTAAACCCTACTTGATAG
GCGACTTCCGTCACATTTGCTTCTGCTTGCTGCAGTCCGGATTCGCGAACGCGTCTCGAGAGATCCGGCT
GCTAACAAAGCCCGAAAGGAAGCTGAGTTGGCTGCTGCCACCGCTGAGCAATAACTAGCATAACCCCTTG
GGGCCTCTAAACGGGTCTTGAGGGGTTTTTTGCTGAAAGGAGGAACTATATCCGACTAGTAGCCCGCCTA
ATGAGCGGGCTTTTTTTTAATTCCCCTATTTGTTTATTTTTCTAAATACATTCAAATATGTATCCGCTCA
TGAGACAATAACCCTGATAAATGCTTCAATAATATTGAAAAAGGAAGAGTATGAGTATTCAACATTTCCG
TGTCGCCCTTATTCCCTTTTTTGCGGCATTTTGCCTTCCTGTTTTTGCTCACCCAGAAACGCTCGTGAAA
GTAAAAGACGCAGAGGACCAATTGGGGGCACGAGTGGGATACATAGAACTGGACTTGAATAGCGGTAAAA
TCCTTGAGAGTTTTCGCCCTGAAGAGCGTTTTCCAATGATGAGCACTTTCAAAGTTCTGCTATGTGGAGC
AGTATTATCCCGTGTAGATGCGGGGCAAGAGCAACTCGGACGACGAATACACTATTCGCAGAATGACTTG
GTTGAATACTCCCCAGTGACAGAAAAGCACCTTACGGACGGAATGACGGTAAGAGAATTATGTAGTGCCG
CCATAACGATGAGTGATAACACTGCGGCGAACTTACTTCTGACAACCATCGGTGGACCGAAGGAATTAAC
CGCTTTTTTGCACAATATGGGAGACCATGTAACTCGCCTTGACCGTTGGGAACCAGAACTGAATGAAGCC
ATACCAAACGACGAGCGAGACACCACAATGCCTGCGGCAATGGCAACAACATTACGCAAACTATTAACTG
GCGAACTACTTACTCTGGCTTCACGGCAACAATTAATAGACTGGCTTGAAGCGGATAAAGTTGCAGGACC
ACTACTGCGTTCGGCACTTCCTGCTGGCTGGTTTATTGCTGATAAATCTGGGGCAGGAGAGCGTGGTTCA
CGGGGTATCATTGCCGCACTTGGACCAGATGGTAAGCCTTCCCGTATCGTAGTTATCTACACGACGGGTA
GTCAGGCAACTATGGACGAACGAAATAGACAGATTGCTGAAATAGGGGCTTCACTGATTAAGCATTGGTA
AACCGATACAATTAAAGGCTCCTTTTGGAGCCTTTTTTTTTGGACGGACCGGTAGAAAAGATCAAAGGAT
CTTCTTGAGATCCTTTTTTTCTGCGCGTAATCTGCTGCTTGCAAACAAAAAAACCACCGCTACCAGCGGT
GGTTTGTTTGCCGGATCAAGAGCTACCAACTCTTTTTCCGAAGGTAACTGGCTTCAGCAGAGCGCAGATA
CCAAATACTGTCCTTCTAGTGTAGCCGTAGTTAGGCCACCACTTCAAGAACTCTGTAGCACCGCCTACAT
ACCTCGCTCTGCTAATCCTGTTACCAGTGGCTGCTGCCAGTGGCGATAAGTCGTGTCTTACCGGGTTGGA
CTCAAGACGATAGTTACCGGATAAGGCGCAGCGGTCGGGCTGAACGGGGGGTTCGTGCACACAGCCCAGC
TTGGAGCGAACGACCTACACCGAACTGAGATACCTACAGCGTGAGCTATGAGAAAGCGCCACGCTTCCCG
AAGGGAGAAAGGCGGACAGGTATCCGGTAAGCGGCAGGGTCGGAACAGGAGAGCGCACGAGGGAGCTTCC
AGGGGGAAACGCCTGGTATCTTTATAGTCCTGTCGGGTTTCGCCACCTCTGACTTGAGCGTCGATTTTTG
TGATGCTCGTCAGGGGGGCGGAGCCTATGGAAAAACGCCAGCAACGCGGCCTTTTTACGGTTCCTGGCCT
TTTGCTGGCCTTTTGCTCACATGTTCTTTCCTGCGTTATCCCCTGATTCTG
